>Addgene plasmid #127176 | pCR8/GW_TOPO_Cdk12_Untagged | addgene full sequence | sequence record 246559 | Addgene NGS Result
CTTTCCTGCGTTATCCCCTGATTCTGTGGATAACCGTATTACCGCCTTTGAGTGAGCTGATACCGCTCGC
CGCAGCCGAACGACCGAGCGCAGCGAGTCAGTGAGCGAGGAAGCGGAAGAGCGCCCAATACGCAAACCGC
CTCTCCCCGCGCGTTGGCCGATTCATTAATGCAGCTGGCACGACAGGTTTCCCGACTGGAAAGCGGGCAG
TGAGCGCAACGCAATTAATACGCGTACCGCTAGCCAGGAAGAGTTTGTAGAAACGCAAAAAGGCCATCCG
TCAGGATGGCCTTCTGCTTAGTTTGATGCCTGGCAGTTTATGGCGGGCGTCCTGCCCGCCACCCTCCGGG
CCGTTGCTTCACAACGTTCAAATCCGCTCCCGGCGGATTTGTCCTACTCAGGAGAGCGTTCACCGACAAA
CAACAGATAAAACGAAAGGCCCAGTCTTCCGACTGAGCCTTTCGTTTTATTTGATGCCTGGCAGTTCCCT
ACTCTCGCGTTAACGCTAGCATGGATGTTTTCCCAGTCACGACGTTGTAAAACGACGGCCAGTCTTAAGC
TCGGGCCCCAAATAATGATTTTATTTTGACTGATAGTGACCTGTTCGTTGCAACAAATTGATGAGCAATG
CTTTTTTATAATGCCAACTTTGTACAAAAAAGCAGGCTCCGAATTCGCCCTTACTACTGAGCTCGCCGCC
ACCATGCCCAATTCCGAGAGACATGGGGGCAAGAAGGACGGGAGCGGAGGAGCTTCTGGAACTTCGCAGC
CGTCATCGGGAGGTGGCAGCTCCAACAGCAGGGAGCGTCACCGCTTGGTGTCGAAGCACAAGCGGCATAA
GTCCAAGCACTCCAAAGACGTGGGGCTGGTGACCCCCGAAGCGGCATCTTTGGGTACCATAATCAAACCA
CTGGTGGAGTACGATGACATCAGCTCTGATTCAGACACCTTCTCCGATGACACGGCCTTCAAATCAGACC
GGAGGGAGAACGAGGAACGTCGGGGAACGGATCGGAGCGATCGCCTGCACCGACATCGTCACCACCAGCA
CCGGCGGTCCCGAGACTTGCTAAAAACTAAACAGACGGAAAAGGAAAAAAATCAGGAAGTCTCCAAATCT
GGATCTATGAAGGACCGGGTATCGGGCAGTTCCAAACGGTCCGTGGAGGGGAGTGATGATTATGGGAAGG
CCCAGCTATCCAAAAGCGGCAGCAAGGAATCCAGGTCGTCCAAAATGCACAAGGAGAAGACCCGCAAAGA
GCGAGAGTTAAAGTCTGGATACAAGGACCGGAGTAAAAGTCATCGGAAAAGGGAAACACCCAAAAGTTAC
AAAACCGTGGCTAGCCCTAAACGGAGATCCAGGAGTCCCCATAGGAAATGGTCTGACAGTTCCAAGCAAG
ATGACAGCCCTTCCGGAGCTTCTTATGGCCAAGACTACGATCTTAGCCCCCCAAGGTCTCACACTTCTAG
CAACTATGACTCCTACAAGAAGAGTCCTGGAAGTACCTCAAGAAGGCAGTCAATCAGCCCACCTTACAAA
GAGCCTTCTGCTTACCAGTCCAGCACTCGGTCACCCAGTCCTTACAGCCGACGACAGAGGTCTGTGAGTC
CCTATAGCCGGAGACGGTCCTCCAGCTATGAAAGGAGCGGCTCTTACAGCGGGAGATCACCCAGCCCCTA
TGGCCGAAGGCGATCAAGCAGCCCTTTCCTGAGCAAGAGGTCTCTGAGTCGGAGTCCACTCCCCAGTAGG
AAATCCATGAAGTCCAGAAGTAGAAGTCCTGCATATTCAAGACACTCATCTTCTCATAGTAAAAAGAAGC
GATCCGGGTCACGCAGTCGTCATTCCAGTATCTCACCTGTCAGGCTTCCATTGAATTCCAGCCTGGGAGC
TGAACTCAGTAGAAAAAAGAAGGAAAGAGCAGCAGCTGCTGCAGCAGCAAAAATGGATGGAAAAGAGTCC
AAGAGTTCACCTATAATTTTGCCTAAAAAAGAGAAACTTGAGGTGAAGGAGTCAGGGTTAGAGTCTAAAA
AGTTACCCAGAAGTATAAAATCAGAAAAATCGACCCCAGATACTGAACTGGTTACTGTAGCACATTCAAA
CCCAGAGGTAAAACATTGTTTAGACACAGGGAAGGTTAGGTTGGATGAGAACTTGCAGAAGCATCCTGCT
AAGGATTTGAAAGCACAGGGAACAAAGGACGTTAAACCTGTAGCACCGAAAGAGGTGATTGTTACTTCAA
AGGAGACAGAGACATCAGAAAAGGAGACCCTTCCACCTCTTCCCACAATTACTTCTCCACCCCCTTTACC
AGCTACTACCCCTCCACCTCAGACACCCCCTTTGCCACCTTTGCCTCCACTACCAGCTATTCCGCTGCAG
CCACCTCTGCCTCCTCCCCAACCACCATTTAGTCAAGTTCCTGTTTCAAGTACTTCAATTTTACCCTCTT
CTCCTCACCCAAGGACATCTACTCTATCCTCTCAGACAAATTCTCAGCCCCCTGTACAGGTTTCTATGAA
GACTCAAGTATCTATAACAGCTGCTATTCCACATCTGAAGACTTCAACATTGCCTCCTCTGCCCCTCCCT
CCCCTATTACCTGGAGATGATGACATGGATAGTCCAAAAGAAACACTTCCTTCAAAGCCTGCAAAGAAAG
AGAAGGAACAGAGGACTCGCCACTTGCTTACAGACTTGCCTCTTCCTCCTGAGCTACCAGGAGGAGATCC
ATCGCCTCCAGATTCTCCAGAGCCAAAGGCAATTACACCACCTCAACAACCATATAAAAAGAGACCAAAA
ATTTGTTGTCCACGTTATGGAGAAAGAAGACAAACAGAAAGTGATTGGGGGAAGCGCTGTGTGGACAAGT
TTGACATTATTGGGATTATTGGAGAGGGGACCTATGGCCAAGTATATAAAGCCAAGGACAAAGACACAGG
AGAACTAGTAGCTCTGAAGAAGGTTCGGCTGGACAATGAGAAAGAGGGCTTCCCAATCACAGCCATCCGG
GAGATCAAGATTCTTCGTCAATTAGTTCACCAGAGTGTTGTAAACATGAAGGAAATTGTCACAGACAAAC
AAGATGCACTGGATTTCAAGAAGGACAAAGGTGCCTTTTACCTTGTATTTGAATATATGGACCATGACTT
AATGGGACTGCTTGAATCAGGTTTGGTGCACTTTTCTGAGGACCATATCAAGTCATTTATGAAACAGCTA
ATGGAAGGACTGGATTACTGTCACAAAAAGAATTTCCTCCATCGGGATATTAAATGTTCTAACATTTTGC
TGAATAACAGCGGGCAAATCAAACTGGCAGATTTTGGACTTGCTCGGCTCTATAACTCTGAAGAGAGTCG
CCCTTACACAAACAAAGTCATCACTCTTTGGTATCGACCTCCAGAGCTTCTTCTTGGAGAGGAAAGATAC
ACACCAGCCATTGATGTTTGGAGCTGTGGGTGCATCCTTGGAGAACTGTTCACAAAGAAACCTATTTTTC
AAGCCAATTTAGAACTGGCTCAGCTAGAACTTATCAGTCGTCTCTGTGGTAGTCCTTGTCCAGCAGTGTG
GCCTGATGTTATCAAGCTGCCCTACTTCAACACCATGAAACCGAAGAAGCAATACAGGAGACGCCTAAGA
GAAGAATTCTCTTTCATTCCTTCAGCGGCACTTGATCTATTGGACCACATGCTGACACTGGATCCTAGCA
AGAGGTGCACAGCTGAACAGACCCTACAGAGTGACTTTCTTAAAGATGTGGAACTCAGCAAAATGGCACC
TCCAGACCTACCTCACTGGCAGGATTGCCATGAATTGTGGAGTAAGAAACGTCGACGGCAGCGACAGAGT
GGTATTGTGATAGAAGATCCACCTCCGTCCAAAGCTTCTAGAAAAGAAACTACCTCAGGGACAACAGCTG
AGCCTGTGAAAAACAATAGCCCAGCACCACCTCAGCCTGCTCCTGTCAAGGCAGAGCCTGGTCCAGGGGA
TGCAGTAGGCCTTGGTGACATCACACAGCAGTTGAATCAAAGTGAATTGGCAGTGTTATTAAACCTGCTT
CAGAGCCAAACTGACCTGAGCATCCCTCAGATGGCACAGCTGCTTAATATCCACTCCAATCCAGAGATGC
AACAGCAGCTTGAAGCCTTGAATCAGTCTATTAGTGCACTGACTGAAGCCAGTTCCCAGCAGCAGGACTC
AGAATCCATAGCCCCTGAAGAATCATTGAAGGAGGTACCTTCTGTACCTGTGGTCCTGCCTCCTGCTGAA
CAGACAACTCCTGAAGCTTCAAACACACCAGCTGACATGCAGAATGTGTTGGCAGTTCTCTTGAGTCAGC
TGATGAAAACCCAAGAGCCAGCAGGTAACCTGGAGGAAAACACCAATGACAAGAATAGTGGGCCACAGGG
GCCCCGAAGAACTCCTACAATGCCACAGGAGGAGGCAGCAGCATGTCCTCCTCACATTCTTCCACCAGAG
AAGAGGCCCCCTGAGCCCCCTGGACCTCCACCGCCGCCACCTCCACCCCCTCTGGTTGAAGGCGATCTTT
CCAGCGCCCCCCAGGAGTTGAATCCCGCCGTGACAGCCGCCTTGCTGCAACTTTTATCCCAGCCTGAAGC
AGAGCCTCCTGGCCACCTGCCACATGAGCACCAGGCCTTGAGACCAATGGAATACTCCACCCGATCCCAT
CCAAACAGGACTTACGGAAATACTGATGGGCCTGAGACAGGGTTCAGTTCCGCTGACACTGATGAACGCA
GTTCTGGTCCAGCCTTGACAGAATCTTTGGTTCAGACCCCGGTGAAGAACAGGACCTTCTCAGGCTCTGT
GAGCCACCTTGGGGAGTCCAACAGCTACCAGGGCACAGGGTCAGTGCAGTTCCCAGGGGACCAGGACCTC
CGTTTTACCAGGGTTCCCTTAGCATTACACTCAGTGGTTGGGCAACCATTCCTCAAGTCTGAGGGAAATA
GCAACTCTGTGGTACATGCAGAGACCAAATTGCAAAACTATGGGGAGCTGGGACCGGGAACCACTGGGGC
CAACAGCTCAGGAACAACGCTTCAGTGGGGGGGCCCAGCTCAGTCTTATGGAAAACCCTACAGGGGGGCT
GCAAGAGTCCTACCACGAGGGGGAAGAGGGAGAGGAGTTCCTTATTAACTCGAGAAGGGCGAATTCGACC
CAGCTTTCTTGTACAAAGTTGGCATTATAAAAAATAATTGCTCATCAATTTGTTGCAACGAACAGGTCAC
TATCAGTCAAAATAAAATCATTATTTGCCATCCAGCTGATATCCCCTATAGTGAGTCGTATTACATGGTC
ATAGCTGTTTCCTGGCAGCTCTGGCCCGTGTCTCAAAATCTCTGATGTTACATTGCACAAGATAAAAATA
TATCATCATGCCTCCTCTAGACCAGCCAGGACAGAAATGCCTCGACTTCGCTGCTACCCAAGGTTGCCGG
GTGACGCACACCGTGGAAACGGATGAAGGCACGAACCCAGTGGACATAAGCCTGTTCGGTTCGTAAGCTG
TAATGCAAGTAGCGTATGCGCTCACGCAACTGGTCCAGAACCTTGACCGAACGCAGCGGTGGTAACGGCG
CAGTGGCGGTTTTCATGGCTTGTTATGACTGTTTTTTTGGGGTACAGTCTATGCCTCGGGCATCCAAGCA
GCAAGCGCGTTACGCCGTGGGTCGATGTTTGATGTTATGGAGCAGCAACGATGTTACGCAGCAGGGCAGT
CGCCCTAAAACAAAGTTAAACATTATGAGGGAAGCGGTGATCGCCGAAGTATCGACTCAACTATCAGAGG
TAGTTGGCGTCATCGAGCGCCATCTCGAACCGACGTTGCTGGCCGTACATTTGTACGGCTCCGCAGTGGA
TGGCGGCCTGAAGCCACACAGTGATATTGATTTGCTGGTTACGGTGACCGTAAGGCTTGATGAAACAACG
CGGCGAGCTTTGATCAACGACCTTTTGGAAACTTCGGCTTCCCCTGGAGAGAGCGAGATTCTCCGCGCTG
TAGAAGTCACCATTGTTGTGCACGACGACATCATTCCGTGGCGTTATCCAGCTAAGCGCGAACTGCAATT
TGGAGAATGGCAGCGCAATGACATTCTTGCAGGTATCTTCGAGCCAGCCACGATCGACATTGATCTGGCT
ATCTTGCTGACAAAAGCAAGAGAACATAGCGTTGCCTTGGTAGGTCCAGCGGCGGAGGAACTCTTTGATC
CGGTTCCTGAACAGGATCTATTTGAGGCGCTAAATGAAACCTTAACGCTATGGAACTCGCCGCCCGACTG
GGCTGGCGATGAGCGAAATGTAGTGCTTACGTTGTCCCGCATTTGGTACAGCGCAGTAACCGGCAAAATC
GCGCCGAAGGATGTCGCTGCCGACTGGGCAATGGAGCGCCTGCCGGCCCAGTATCAGCCCGTCATACTTG
AAGCTAGACAGGCTTATCTTGGACAAGAAGAAGATCGCTTGGCCTCGCGCGCAGATCAGTTGGAAGAATT
TGTCCACTACGTGAAAGGCGAGATCACCAAGGTAGTCGGCAAATAACCCTCGAGCCACCCATGACCAAAA
TCCCTTAACGTGAGTTACGCGTCGTTCCACTGAGCGTCAGACCCCGTAGAAAAGATCAAAGGATCTTCTT
GAGATCCTTTTTTTCTGCGCGTAATCTGCTGCTTGCAAACAAAAAAACCACCGCTACCAGCGGTGGTTTG
TTTGCCGGATCAAGAGCTACCAACTCTTTTTCCGAAGGTAACTGGCTTCAGCAGAGCGCAGATACCAAAT
ACTGTTCTTCTAGTGTAGCCGTAGTTAGGCCACCACTTCAAGAACTCTGTAGCACCGCCTACATACCTCG
CTCTGCTAATCCTGTTACCAGTGGCTGCTGCCAGTGGCGATAAGTCGTGTCTTACCGGGTTGGACTCAAG
ACGATAGTTACCGGATAAGGCGCAGCGGTCGGGCTGAACGGGGGGTTCGTGCACACAGCCCAGCTTGGAG
CGAACGACCTACACCGAACTGAGATACCTACAGCGTGAGCTATGAGAAAGCGCCACGCTTCCCGAAGGGA
GAAAGGCGGACAGGTATCCGGTAAGCGGCAGGGTCGGAACAGGAGAGCGCACGAGGGAGCTTCCAGGGGG
AAACGCCTGGTATCTTTATAGTCCTGTCGGGTTTCGCCACCTCTGACTTGAGCGTCGATTTTTGTGATGC
TCGTCAGGGGGGCGGAGCCTATGGAAAAACGCCAGCAACGCGGCCTTTTTACGGTTCCTGGCCTTTTGCT
GGCCTTTTGCTCACATGTT
Features (pLannotate 1.2.2; 12 found; start..end, strand, type, name):
    121..213     +  CDS            lacI (fragment): lac repressor; lacI; The lac repressor binds to the lac operator to inhibit transcription in E. coli. This inhibition can be relieved by adding lactose or isopropyl-β-D-thiogalactopyranoside (IPTG).
    268..295     -  terminator     rrnB T2 terminator: transcription terminator T2 from the E. coli rrnB gene
    427..470     +  terminator     rrnB T1 terminator: Escherichia coli rrnB; transcription terminator T1 from the E. coli rrnB gene
    517..553     -  CDS            lacZα (fragment): LacZα fragment of β-galactosidase; lacZ fragment
    569..668     +  protein_bind   attL1: mutant version of attL; recombination site for the Gateway® LR reaction LR Clonase™
    704..5155    +  CDS            Cdk12: CDK12_MOUSE - Also known as Crk7, Crkrs, Kiaa0904. Experimental evidence at protein level: Swiss-Prot protein existence level 1. Cyclin-dependent kinase that phosphorylates the C-terminal domain (CTD) of the large subunit of RNA polymerase II (POLR2A), thereby acting as a key regulator of transcription elongation. Regulates the expression of genes involved in DNA repair and is required for the maintenance of genomic stability. Preferentially phosphorylates 'Ser-5' in CTD repeats that are already phosphorylated at 'Ser-7', but can also phosphorylate 'Ser-2'. Required for RNA splicing, possibly
   5178..5277    -  protein_bind   attL2: mutant version of attL; recombination site for the Gateway® LR reaction LR Clonase™
   5295..5313    -  promoter       T7 promoter: promoter for bacteriophage T7 RNA polymerase
   5503..5526    +  promoter       Pc promoter (fragment): intI1 (promoter lies within the coding sequence); class 1 integron promoter
   5702..5758    +  CDS            GmR (fragment): gentamycin acetyltransferase; aacC1; confers resistance to gentamycin
   5765..6556    +  CDS            SmR: aminoglycoside adenylyltransferase (Murphy, 1985); aadA; confers resistance to spectinomycin and streptomycin
   6649..7237    +  rep_origin     ori: high-copy-number ColE1/pMB1/pBR322/pUC origin of replication
