[The description below was written by a language model from this plasmid's Addgene catalogue record and pLannotate feature annotations shown in this document.]
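Description:
pCR8/GW_TOPO_Cdk12_Untagged is a Gateway entry clone built on the commercial pCR8/GW/TOPO backbone, carrying the mouse cyclin-dependent kinase 12 (Cdk12) open reading frame without any epitope tag or fusion partner. The 7.3 kb plasmid is propagated in E. coli from a high-copy ColE1/pUC-type origin and selected with spectinomycin through the aadA (SmR) aminoglycoside adenylyltransferase gene. The annotated Pc integron promoter fragment lies upstream of this marker. The short lacI, lacZα and gentamicin-resistance fragments in the feature table appear to be backbone remnants rather than functional genes.

The roughly 4.5 kb insert, corresponding to a specific RefSeq Cdk12 isoform, was introduced by TOPO cloning and sits between attL1 and attL2 sites. These sites allow the coding sequence to be transferred directionally by an LR Clonase reaction into any attR-containing destination vector. The rrnB T1 and T2 terminators upstream of attL1 insulate the cloning site from read-through transcription in bacteria. The record lists no promoter for the insert. The only promoter near it is a T7 promoter beyond attL2, oriented back toward the insert on the antisense strand, so the plasmid is a shuttle for the gene rather than an expression construct.

CDK12 phosphorylates the C-terminal domain of RNA polymerase II and regulates transcription elongation and the expression of DNA repair genes. This entry clone serves as the source for building untagged Cdk12 transgene expression vectors. It was deposited with a study showing that CDK12 regulates DNA repair genes by suppressing intronic polyadenylation.
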