Addgene plasmid #127176: pCR8/GW_TOPO_Cdk12_Untagged
Purpose: Untagged mouse Cdk12 transgene (NM_001109626.1 isoform) cloned into Gateway entry vector
Depositing lab: Phil Sharp. Depositing organization: Massachusetts Institute of Technology. Publication: CDK12 regulates DNA repair genes by suppressing intronic polyadenylation. Dubbury SJ, Boutz PL, Sharp PA. Nature. 2018 Dec;564(7734):141-145. doi: 10.1038/s41586-018-0758-y. Epub 2018 Nov 28. PubMed 30487607.
Backbone
  Vector backbone: pCR8/GW/TOPO
  Backbone manufacturer: ThermoFisher
  Backbone size w/o insert (bp): 2817
  Total vector size (bp): 7299
  Modifications to backbone: None
  Vector type: Entry vector with transgene for gateway cloning
Growth in bacteria
  Bacterial resistance: Spectinomycin, 50 μg/mL
  Growth temperature: 37°C
  Growth strain: DH5alpha
  Copy number: Unknown
Gene/Insert
  Gene/Insert name: Mouse Cyclin Dependent Kinase 12 (alt name: Cdk12)
  Species: M. musculus (mouse)
  Insert size (bp): 4482
  GenBank ID: NM_001109626.1
  Entrez Gene: Cdk12 (a.k.a. 1810022J16Rik, Crk7, Crkrs, D11Ertd752e, Pksc)
  Promoter: None
  Tag / fusion protein: None
  Cloning method: TOPO Cloning
  Sequencing primers: 5′ GW1 (Thermo); 3′ GW2 (Thermo)
Terms and licenses: Academic/Nonprofit Terms; Industry Terms: Not Available to Industry
How to cite: pCR8/GW_TOPO_Cdk12_Untagged was a gift from Phil Sharp (Addgene plasmid # 127176 ; http://n2t.net/addgene:127176 ; RRID:Addgene_127176)
